>Addgene plasmid #99820 | pHI-Smp_171690 | addgene full sequence | sequence record 194880 | Addgene NGS Result
CAAAAAACCCCTCAAGACCCGTTTAGAGGCCCCAAGGGGTTATGCTAGGCGCGCCGGATCCTAATACGAC
TCACTATAGGGAGATTTAGGTGACACTATAGAAGTGACCTTGACAGTGGTGCTCTTGGTCACCAATCATT
CAACACTGCACACGTAATTGTGGACCACGTGGGATGGGATTAAGATTGCGCCAGTGTGCTTGCCCGAAAC
CATCGCAAGATGGTACTGACTGTGAAATACCACCAGAGACAGCAGGAATGATAGGTAATCTATTAATTAA
TAACAGTACTGACGCTCCAACGGGATCTGCACTTGAAGCAATACTTAAAGGTGAAGGATTATGGGAACCA
TGCAACCGTCATCATTGTCCATATTTAAAAACATTAAACGCTGAAGAAGACTTATTAGTATTGGAGGATT
TAAATATACAAAGAACAGAAGATACCTGGATATCATCAGGTGGTCTGCCACAGAGAATTCATGGTCCATT
AAAACTTTTCTGTCCATCATCACGTAATTCTCGTAAGAAAATATTCGACAAATCTGAACGTTTCCCAAAA
TCCAAGTTTTACTGGACTCGTTCAATTCCTACTTCTTCAAAAGAACCCTATGACATTCCGGGAGTACCAA
TATTTAGAGCCATCGACTATGGGAAAAGGTCTCCCTTTAGTGAGGGTTAATTCTCCCTATAGTGAGTCGT
ATTAGGATCCGGCGCGCCTAGCATAACCCCTTGGGGCCTCTAAACGGGTCTTGAGGGGTTTTTTGACGCG
TCGATTTCGGCCTATTGGTTAAAAAATGAGCTGATTTAACAAAAATTTAACGCGAATTTTAACAAAATTC
AGGGCGCAAGGGCTGCTAAAGGAAGCGGAACACGTAGAAAGCCAGTCCGCAGAAACGGTGCTGACCCCGG
ATGAATGTCAGCTACTGGGCTATCTGGACAAGGGAAAACGCAAGCGCAAAGAGAAAGCAGGTAGCTTGCA
GTGGGCTTACATGGCGATAGCTAGACTGGGCGGTTTTATGGACAGCAAGCGAACCGGAATTGCCAGCTGG
GGCGCCCTCTGGTAAGGTTGGGAAGCCCTGCAAAGTAAACTGGATGGCTTTCTTGCCGCCAATGATCTGA
TGGCGCAGGGGATCAAGATCTGATCAAGAGACAGGATGAGGATCGTTTCGCATGATTGAACAAGATGGAT
TGCACGCAGGTTCTCCGGCCGCTTGGGTGGAGAGGCTATTCGGCTATGACTGGGCACAACAGACAATCGG
CTGCTCTGATGCCGCCGTGTTCCGGCTGTCAGCGCAGGGGCGCCCGGTTCTTTTTGTCAAGACCGACCTG
TCCGGTGCCCTGAATGAACTGCAGGACGAGGCAGCGCGGCTATCGTGGCTGGCCACGACGGGCGTTCCTT
GCGCAGCTGTGCTCGACGTTGTCACTGAAGCGGGAAGGGACTGGCTGCTATTGGGCGAAGTGCCGGGGCA
GGATCTCCTGTCATCCCACCTTGCTCCTGCCGAGAAAGTATCCATCATGGCTGATGCAATGCGGCGGCTG
CATACGCTTGATCCGGCTACCTGCCCATTCGACCACCAAGCGAAACATCGCATCGAGCGAGCACGTACTC
GGATGGAAGCCGGTCTTGTCGATCAGGATGATCTGGACGAAGAGCATCAGGGGCTCGCGCCAGCCGAACT
GTTCGCCAGGCTCAAGGCGCGCATGCCCGACGGCGAGGATCTCGTCGTGACCCATGGCGATGCCTGCTTG
CCGAATATCATGGTGGAAAATGGCCGCTTTTCTGGATTCATCGACTGTGGCCGGCTGGGTGTGGCGGACC
GCTATCAGGACATAGCGTTGGCTACCCGTGATATTGCTGAAGAGCTTGGCGGCGAATGGGCTGACCGCTT
CCTCGTGCTTTACGGTATCGCCGCTCCCGATTCGCAGCGCATCGCCTTCTATCGCCTTCTTGACGAGTTC
TTCTGAATTGAAAAAGGAAGAGTATGAGTATTCAACATTTCCGTGTCGCCCTTATTCCCTTTTTTGCGGC
ATTTTGCCTTCCTGTTTTTGCTCACCCAGAAACGCTGGTGAAAGTAAAAGATGCTGAAGATCAGTTGGGT
GCACGAGTGGGTTACATCGAACTGGATCTCAACAGCGGTAAGATCCTTGAGAGTTTTCGCCCCGAAGAAC
GTTTTCCAATGATGAGCACTTTTAAAGTTCTGCTATGTGGCGCGGTATTATCCCGTATTGACGCCGGGCA
AGAGCAACTCGGTCGCCGCATACACTATTCTCAGAATGACTTGGTTGAGTACTCACCAGTCACAGAAAAG
CATCTTACGGATGGCATGACAGTAAGAGAATTATGCAGTGCTGCCATAACCATGAGTGATAACACTGCGG
CCAACTTACTTCTGACAACGATCGGAGGACCGAAGGAGCTAACCGCTTTTTTGCACAACATGGGGGATCA
TGTAACTCGCCTTGATCGTTGGGAACCGGAGCTGAATGAAGCCATACCAAACGACGAGCGTGACACCACG
ATGCCTGTAGCAATGGCAACAACGTTGCGCAAACTATTAACTGGCGAACTACTTACTCTAGCTTCCCGGC
AACAATTAATAGACTGGATGGAGGCGGATAAAGTTGCAGGACCACTTCTGCGCTCGGCCCTTCCGGCTGG
CTGGTTTATTGCTGATAAATCTGGAGCCGGTGAGCGTGGGTCTCGCGGTATCATTGCAGCACTGGGGCCA
GATGGTAAGCCCTCCCGTATCGTAGTTATCTACACGACGGGGAGCCAGGCAACTATGGATGAACGAAATA
GACAGATCGCTGAGATAGGTGCCTCACTGATTAAGCATTGGTAACTGTCAGACCAAGTTTACTCATATAT
ACTTTAGATTGATTTAAAACTTCATTTTTAATTTAAAAGGATCTAGGTGAAGATCCTTTTTGATAATCTC
ATGACCAAAATCCCTTAACGTGAGTTTTCGTTCCACTGAGCGTCAGACCCCGTAGAAAAGATCAAAGGAT
CTTCTTGAGATCCTTTTTTTCTGCGCGTAATCTGCTGCTTGCAAACAAAAAAACCACCGCTACCAGCGGT
GGTTTGTTTGCCGGATCAAGAGCTACCAACTCTTTTTCCGAAGGTAACTGGCTTCAGCAGAGCGCAGATA
CCAAATACTGTTCTTCTAGTGTAGCCGTAGTTAGGCCACCACTTCAAGAACTCTGTAGCACCGCCTACAT
ACCTCGCTCTGCTAATCCTGTTACCAGTGGCTGCTGCCAGTGGCGATAAGTCGTGTCTTACCGGGTTGGA
CTCAAGACGATAGTTACCGGATAAGGCGCAGCGGTCGGGCTGAACGGGGGGTTCGTGCACACAGCCCAGC
TTGGAGCGAACGACCTACACCGAACTGAGATACCTACAGCGTGAGCTATGAGAAAGCGCCACGCTTCCCG
AAGGGAGAAAGGCGGACAGGTATCCGGTAAGCGGCAGGGTCGGAACAGGAGAGCGCACGAGGGAGCTTCC
AGGGGGAAACGCCTGGTATCTTTATAGTCCTGTCGGGTTTCGCCACCTCTGACTTGAGCGTCGATTTTTG
TGATGCTCGTCAGGGGGGCGGAGCCTATGGAAAAACGCCAGCAACGCGGCCTTTTTACGGTTCCTGGCCT
TTTGCTGGCCTTTTGCTCACATGTTCTTTCCTGCGTTATCCCCTGATTCTGTGGATAACCGTATTACCGC
CTTTGAGTGAGCTGATACCGCTCGCCGCAGCCGAACGACCGAGCGCAGCGAGTCAGTGAGCGAGGAAGCA
CGCGT
Features (pLannotate 1.2.2; 12 found; start..end, strand, type, name):
      1..48      -  terminator     T7 terminator: transcription terminator for bacteriophage T7 RNA polymerase
     62..80      +  promoter       T7 promoter: promoter for bacteriophage T7 RNA polymerase
     84..102     +  promoter       SP6 promoter: promoter for bacteriophage SP6 RNA polymerase
    664..682     -  promoter       T3 promoter: promoter for bacteriophage T3 RNA polymerase
    686..704     -  promoter       T7 promoter: promoter for bacteriophage T7 RNA polymerase
    718..765     +  terminator     T7 terminator: transcription terminator for bacteriophage T7 RNA polymerase
    772..838     +  rep_origin     M13 ori (fragment): M13 bacteriophage origin of replication; arrow indicates direction of (+) strand synthesis
    841..1140    +  CDS            tnpA (fragment): TN5P_ECOLX - Also known as tnp. Experimental evidence at protein level: Swiss-Prot protein existence level 1. Mediates transposition of transposon Tn5 by a 'cut and paste' mechanism. First, the monomeric transposase binds the 19 bp inverted DNA repeats flanking the transposon. Then, dimerization of the DNA- bound transposase creates a synaptic DNA complex. After nicking of the first DNA strand, excision of the transposon proceeds through a series of intermediates. The transposase then mediates the insertion of the transposon at a new site by strand transfer. The activity of the wild- type tran
   1172..1963    +  CDS            neo: KKA2_KLEPN - Also known as kan, nptII. Experimental evidence at protein level: Swiss-Prot protein existence level 1. Resistance to kanamycin, neomycin, paromomycin, ribostamycin, butirosin and gentamicin B. From Klebsiella pneumoniae.
   1967..1983    +  promoter       AmpR promoter (fragment): bla
   1984..2844    +  CDS            AmpR: β-lactamase; bla; confers resistance to ampicillin, carbenicillin, and related antibiotics
   3015..3603    +  rep_origin     ori: high-copy-number ColE1/pMB1/pBR322/pUC origin of replication
