[The description below was written by a language model from this plasmid's Addgene catalogue record and pLannotate feature annotations shown in this document.]
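Description:
pHI-Smp_171690 is a small (about 3.8 kb) bacterial plasmid built on the pJC53.2 backbone that carries a cDNA-derived fragment of the Schistosoma mansoni gene Smp_171690, annotated only as a hypothetical protein. It is catalogued as a bacterial expression vector. However, the deposit notes state that this plasmid series was made for in vitro transcription and may not suit protein overexpression. They also note that the inserts were amplified from cDNA and may differ from the reference sequence. The plasmid is propagated in E. coli through a high-copy ColE1/pUC-type origin. The listed selection is kanamycin, conferred by the neo (nptII) gene. The feature table also detects an intact β-lactamase (AmpR) coding sequence, along with fragments of an M13 origin and of the Tn5 transposase gene. These fragments are most likely backbone remnants with no functional role.

The insert itself is not annotated, but it evidently occupies the roughly 560 bp interval between two sets of phage promoters that point inward towards each other. On one side are T7 and SP6 promoters facing in, and on the other are T3 and T7 promoters in the opposite orientation. The whole cassette is bracketed by T7 terminators. With SP6 or T3 polymerase, a single strand can be transcribed to give sense or antisense transcripts such as riboprobes. The paired T7 promoters allow both strands to be transcribed, which yields double-stranded RNA. The record does not state the specific application, the cloning sites or the orientation of the insert. This promoter architecture is typical of templates used to make in situ hybridization probes and RNAi triggers for studying gene expression and function.
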