Addgene plasmid #99820: pHI-Smp_171690
Purpose: Expresses S. mansoni hypothetical protein Smp_171690
Depositing lab: Phillip Newmark.
Backbone
  Vector backbone: pJC53.2
  Vector type: Bacterial Expression
Growth in bacteria
  Bacterial resistance: Kanamycin, 50 μg/mL
  Growth temperature: 37°C
  Growth strain: DH5alpha
  Copy number: Unknown
Gene/Insert
  Gene/Insert name: hypothetical protein
  Cloning method: Restriction Enzyme; 5′ cloning site unknown (unknown if destroyed); 3′ cloning site unknown (unknown if destroyed)
Terms and licenses: Academic/Nonprofit Terms; Industry Terms: Not Available to Industry
Depositor comments: Addgene Note: These plasmids were generated for in vitro transcription and may not be suitable for overexpression studies. The inserts were amplified from cDNA and may differ from NCBI reference sequences.
How to cite: pHI-Smp_171690 was a gift from Phillip Newmark (Addgene plasmid # 99820)
